>Addgene plasmid #109931 | pHH0103_PABPC1_PABP | addgene full sequence | sequence record 215110 | Addgene NGS Result
TTGACAATTAATCATCGGCTCGTATAATGTGTGGAATTGTGAGCGGATAACAATTTCACACAGGAAACAG
CCAGTCCGTTTAGGTGTTTTCACGAGCACTTCACCAACAAGGACCATAGATTATGAAAATCGAAGAACAC
CATCACCATCACCATTCCAGCGGTAAGCTTATGTCCCCTATACTAGGTTATTGGAAAATTAAGGGCCTTG
TGCAACCCACTCGACTTCTTTTGGAATATCTTGAAGAAAAATATGAAGAGCATTTGTATGAGCGCGATGA
AGGTGATAAATGGCGAAACAAAAAGTTTGAATTGGGTTTGGAGTTTCCCAATCTTCCTTATTATATTGAT
GGTGATGTTAAATTAACACAGTCTATGGCCATCATACGTTATATAGCTGACAAGCACAACATGTTGGGTG
GTTGTCCAAAAGAGCGTGCAGAGATTTCAATGCTTGAAGGAGCGGTTTTGGATATTAGATACGGTGTTTC
GAGAATTGCATATAGTAAAGACTTTGAAACTCTCAAAGTTGATTTTCTTAGCAAGCTACCTGAAATGCTG
AAAATGTTCGAAGATCGTTTATGTCATAAAACATATTTAAATGGTGATCATGTAACCCATCCTGACTTCA
TGTTGTATGACGCTCTTGATGTTGTTTTATACATGGACCCAATGTGCCTGGATGCGTTCCCAAAATTAGT
TTGTTTTAAAAAACGTATTGAAGCTATCCCACAAATTGATAAGTACTTGAAATCCAGCAAGTATATAGCA
TGGCCTTTGCAGGGCTGGCAAGCCACGTTTGGTGGTGGCGACCATCCTCCAAAATCGGATCTGGAAGTTC
TGTTCCAGGGGCCCCTGTCCAGCGGTCTGGTTCCGCGTGGTTCCGGTACCGCGGCCCAGCCGGCCCCTCT
GACCGCAAGCATGCTGGCAAGCGCACCGCCTCAAGAACAGAAACAAATGCTGGGTGAACGTCTGTTTCCG
CTGATTCAGGCAATGCATCCGACCCTGGCAGGTAAAATTACCGGTATGCTGCTGGAAATTGATAATAGCG
AACTGCTGCATATGCTGGAATCTCCGGAAAGCCTGCGTAGCAAAGTTGATGAAGCAGTTGCAGTTCTGCA
GGCACATCAGGCAAAAGAAGCAGCAGCGGCCGCATA
[142 nt withheld, positions 1157-1298]
C
[98 nt withheld, positions 1300-1397]
AGTTTGTACTGGTGACGAAACTCAGTGTCTAGCTAGAGTGGC
[149 nt withheld, positions 1440-1588]
T
[41 nt withheld, positions 1590-1630]
T
[62 nt withheld, positions 1632-1693]
A
[35 nt withheld, positions 1695-1729]
CCTCCCTCAATCGGTTGAATGTCGCCCTTTTGTCTTTGGCGCTGGTAAACCATATGAA
[86 nt withheld, positions 1788-1873]
T
[54 nt withheld, positions 1875-1928]
CTAGCGCCGCCCTATACCTTGTCTGCCTCCCCGCGTTGCGTCGCGGTGCATGGAGCCGGGCCACCTCGAC
CTGAATGGAAGCCGGCGGCACCTCGCTAACGGATTCACCACTCCAAGAATTGGAGCCAATCAATTCTTGC
GGAGAACTGTGAATGCGCAAACCAACCCTTGGCAGAACATATCCATCGCGTCCGCCATCTCCAGCAGCCG
CACGCGGCGCATCTCGGGCAGCGTTGGGTCCTGGCCACGGGTGCGCATGATCGTGCTCCTGTCGTTGAGG
ACCCGGCTAGGCTGGCGGGGTTGCCTTACTGGTTAGCAGAATGAATCACCGATACGCGAGCGAACGTGAA
GCGACTGCTGCTGCAAAACGTCTGCGACCTGAGCAACAACATGAATGGTCTTCGGTTTCCGTGTTTCGTA
AAGTCTGGAAACGCGGAAGTCAGCGCCCTGCACCATTATGTTCCGGATCTGCATCGCAGGATGCTGCTGG
CTACCCTGTGGAACACCTACATCTGTATTAACGAAGCGCTGGCATTGACCCTGAGTGATTTTTCTCTGGT
CCCGCCGCATCCATACCGCCAGTTGTTTACCCTCACAACGTTCCAGTAACCGGGCATGTTCATCATCAGT
AACCCGTATCGTGAGCATCCTCTCTCGTTTCATCGGTATCATTACCCCCATGAACAGAAATCCCCCTTAC
ACGGAGGCATCAGTGACCAAACAGGAAAAAACCGCCCTTAACATGGCCCGCTTTATCAGAAGCCAGACAT
TAACGCTTCTGGAGAAACTCAACGAGCTGGACGCGGATGAACAGGCAGACATCTGTGAATCGCTTCACGA
CCACGCTGATGAGCTTTACCGCAGGATCCGCGAAATTGTAAGCGTTAATATTTTGTTAAAATTCGCGTTA
AATTTTTGTTAAATCAGCTCATTTTTTAACCAATAGGCCGAAATCGGCAAAATCCCTTATAAATCAAAAG
AATAGACCGAGATAGGGT
[37 nt withheld, positions 2927-2963]
AAAGAACGTGGACTCCAACGTCAAAGG
[49 nt withheld, positions 2991-3039]
T
[91 nt withheld, positions 3041-3131]
G
[124 nt withheld, positions 3133-3256]
CGCGGATCCTGCCTCGCGCGTTTCGGTGATGACGGTGAAAACCTCTGACACATGCAGCTCCCGGAGACGG
TCACAGCTTGTCTGTAAGCGGATGCCGGGAGCAGACAAGCCCGTCAGGGCGCGTCAGCGGGTGTTGGCGG
GTGTCGGGGCGCAGCCATGACCCAGTCACGTAGCGATAGCGGAGTGTATACTGGCTTAACTATGCGGCAT
CAGAGCAGATTGTACTGAGAGTGCACCATATGCGGTGTGAAATACCGCACAGATGCGTAAGGAGAAAATA
CCGCATCAGGCGCTCTTCCGCTTCCTCGCTCACTGACTCGCTGCGCTCGGTCGTTCGGCTGCGGCGAGCG
GTATCAGCTCACTCAAAGGCGGTAATACGGTTATCCACAGAATCAGGGGATAACGCAGGAAAGAACATGT
GAGCAAAAGGCCAGCAAAAGGCCAGGAACCGTAAAAAGGCCGCGTTGCTGGCGTTTTTCCATAGGCTCCG
CCCCCCTGACGAGCATCACAAAAATCGACGCTCAAGTCAGAGGTGGCGAAACCCGACAGGACTATAAAGA
TACCAGGGTTTCCCCCTGGAAGCTCCCTCGTGCGCTCTCCTGTTCCGACCCTGCCGCTTACCGGATACCT
GTCCGCCTTTCTCCCTTCGGGAAGCGTGGCGCTTTCTCATAGCTCACGCTGTAGGTATCTCAGTTCGGTG
TAGGTCGTTCGCTCCAAGCTGGGCTGTGTGCACGAACCCCCCGTTCAGCCCGACCGCTGCGCCTTATCCG
GTAACTATCGTCTTGAGTCCAACCCGGTAAGACACGACTTATCGCCACTGGCAGCAGCCACTGGTAACAG
GATTAGCAGAGCGAGGTATGTAGGCGGTGCTACAGAGTTCTTGAAGTGGTGGCCTAACTACGGCTACACT
AGAAGGACAGTATTTGGTATCTGCGCTCTGCTGAAGCCAGTTACCTTCGGAAAAAGAGTTGGTAGCTCTT
GATCCGGCAAACAAACCACCGCTGGTAGCGGTGGTTTTTTTGTTTGCAAGCAGCAGATTACGCGCAGAAA
AAAAGGATCTCAAGAAGATCCTTTGATCTTTTCTACGGGGTCTGACGCTCAGTGGAACGAAAACTCACGT
TAAGGGATTTTGGTCATGAGATTATCAAAAAGGATCTTCACCTAGATCCTTTTAAATTAAAAATGAAGTT
TTAAATCAATCTAAAGTATATATGAGTAAACTTGGTCTGACAGTTACCAATGCTTAATCAGTGAGGCACC
TATCTCAGCGATCTGTCTATTTCGTTCATCCATAGTTGCCTGACTCCCCGTCGTGTAGATAACTACGATA
CGGGAGGGCTTACCATCTGGCCCCAGTGCTGCAATGATACCGCGAGACCCACGCTCACCGGCTCCAGATT
TATCAGCAATAAACCAGCCAGCCGGAAGGGCCGAGCGCAGAAGTGGTCCTGCAACTTTATCCGCCTCCAT
CCAGTCTATTAATTGTTGCCGGGAAGCTAGAGTAAGTAGTTCGCCAGTTAATAGTTTGCGCAACGTTGTT
GCCATTGCTGCAGGCATCGTGGTGTCACGCTCGTCGTTTGGTATGGCTTCATTCAGCTCCGGTTCCCAAC
GATCAAGGCGAGTTACATGATCCCCCATGTTGTGCAAAAAAGCGGTTAGCTCCTTCGGTCCTCCGATCGT
TGTCAGAAGTAAGTTGGCCGCAGTGTTATCACTCATGGTTATGGCAGCACTGCATAATTCTCTTACTGTC
ATGCCATCCGTAAGATGCTTTTCTGTGACTGGTGAGTACTCAACCAAGTCATTCTGAGAATAGTGTATGC
GGCGACCGAGTTGCTCTTGCCCGGCGTCAACACGGGATAATACCGCGCCACATAGCAGAACTTTAAAAGT
GCTCATCATTGGAAAACGTTCTTCGGGGCGAAAACTCTCAAGGATCTTACCGCTGTTGAGATCCAGTTCG
ATGTAACCCACTCGTGCACCCAACTGATCTTCAGCATCTTTTACTTTCACCAGCGTTTCTGGGTGAGCAA
AAACAGGAAGGCAAAATGCCGCAAAAAAGGGAATAAGGGCGACACGGAAATGTTGAATACTCATACTCTT
CCTTTTTCAATATTATTGAAGCATTTATCAGGGTTATTGTCTCATGAGCGGATACATATTTGAATGTATT
TAGAAAAATAAACAAATAGGGGTTCCGCGCACATTTCCCCGAAAAGTGCCACCTGACGTCTAAGAAACCA
TTATTATCATGACATTAACCTATAAAAATAGGCGTATCACGAGGCCCTTTCGTCTTCAAGAATTCCCGAC
ACCATCGAATGGTGCAAAACCTTTCGCGGTATGGCATGATAGCGCCCGGAAGAGAGTCAATTCAGGGTGG
TGAATGTGAAACCAGTAACGTTATACGATGTCGCAGAGTATGCCGGTGTCTCTTATCAGACCGTTTCCCG
CGTGGTGAACCAGGCCAGCCACGTTTCTGCGAAAACGCGGGAAAAAGTGGAAGCGGCGATGGCGGAGCTG
AATTACATTCCCAACCGCGTGGCACAACAACTGGCGGGCAAACAGTCGTTGCTGATTGGCGTTGCCACCT
CCAGTCTGGCCCTGCACGCGCCGTCGCAAATTGTCGCGGCGATTAAATCTCGCGCCGATCAACTGGGTGC
CAGCGTGGTGGTGTCGATGGTAGAACGAAGCGGCGTCGAAGCCTGTAAAGCGGCGGTGCACAATCTTCTC
GCGCAACGCGTCAGTGGGCTGATCATTAACTATCCGCTGGATGACCAGGATGCCATTGCTGTGGAAGCTG
CCTGCACTAATGTTCCGGCGTTATTTCTTGATGTCTCTGACCAGACACCCATCAACAGTATTATTTTCTC
CCATGAAGACGGTACGCGACTGGGCGTGGAGCATCTGGTCGCATTGGGTCACCAGCAAATCGCGCTGTTA
GCGGGCCCATTAAGTTCTGTCTCGGCGCGTCTGCGTCTGGCTGGCTGGCATAAATATCTCACTCGCAATC
AAATTCAGCCGATAGCGGAACGGGAAGGCGACTGGAGTGCCATGTCCGGTTTTCAACAAACCATGCAAAT
GCTGAATGAGGGCATCGTTCCCACTGCGATGCTGGTTGCCAACGATCAGATGGCGCTGGGCGCAATGCGC
GCCATTACCGAGTCCGGGCTGCGCGTTGGTGCGGATATCTCGGTAGTGGGATACGACGATACCGAAGACA
GCTCATGTTATATCCCGCCGTTAACCACCATCAAACAGGATTTTCGCCTGCTGGGGCAAACCAGCGTGGA
CCGCTTGCTGCAACTCTCTCAGGGCCAGGCGGTGAAGGGCAATCAGCTGTTGCCCGTCTCACTGGTGAAA
AGAAAAACCACCCTGGCGCCCAATACGCAAACCGCCTCTCCCCGCGCGTTGGCCGATTCATTAATGCAGC
TGGCACGACAGGTTTCCCGACTGGAAAGCGGGCAGTGAGCGCAACGCAATTAATGTAAGTTAGCTCACTC
ATTAGGCACAATTCTCATGTTTGACAGCTTATCATCGACTGCACGGTGCACCAATGCTTCTGGCGTCAGG
CAGCCATCGGAAGCTGTGGTATGGCTGTGCAGGTCGTAAATCACTGCATAATTCGTGTCGCTCAAGGCGC
ACTCCCGTTCTGGATAATGTTTTTTGCGCCGACATCATAACGGTTCTGGCAAATATTCTGAAATGAGCTG
Features (pLannotate 1.2.2; 21 found; start..end, strand, type, name):
      1..29      +  promoter       tac promoter: strong E. coli promoter; hybrid between the trp and lac UV5 promoters
     37..53      +  protein_bind   lac operator: The lac repressor binds to the lac operator to inhibit transcription in E. coli. This inhibition can be relieved by adding lactose or isopropyl-β-D-thiogalactopyranoside (IPTG). lac repressor encoded by lacI
    138..155     +  CDS            6xHis: 6xHis affinity tag
    171..824     +  CDS            GST26_SCHJA: Experimental evidence at protein level: Swiss-Prot protein existence level 1. GST isoenzymes appear to play a central role in the parasite detoxification system. Other functions are also suspected including a role in increasing the solubility of haematin in the parasite gut. From Schistosoma japonicum (Blood fluke).
    888..1154    +  CDS            PABPC1 (fragment): PABP1_HUMAN - Also known as PAB1, PABP1, PABPC2. Experimental evidence at protein level: Swiss-Prot protein existence level 1. (Microbial infection) Positively regulates the replication of dengue virus (DENV). From Homo sapiens (Human).
   1161..1208    +  terminator     fd terminator (sequence withheld): central terminator from bacteriophage fd (Otsuka and Kunisawa, 1982)
   1213..1425    +  CDS            M13 gene III (fragment) (sequence partly withheld): pIII; III; minor coat protein
   1440..1910    +  CDS            M13 gene III (fragment) (sequence partly withheld): pIII; III; minor coat protein
   1932..2002    +  CDS            TcR (fragment): tetracycline efflux protein; tet; confers resistance to tetracycline
   2244..2624    -  CDS            YPB1_ECOLX: Protein predicted: Swiss-Prot protein existence level 4. From Escherichia coli.
   2641..2792    +  CDS            rop (fragment): Rop protein, which maintains plasmids at low copy number; rop
   2828..3256    -  rep_origin     f1 ori (sequence partly withheld): f1 bacteriophage origin of replication; arrow indicates direction of (+) strand synthesis
   3265..3304    +  CDS            rop (fragment): Rop protein, which maintains plasmids at low copy number; rop
   3406..3546    +  misc_feature   bom: basis of mobility region from pBR322
   3732..4319    -  rep_origin     ori: high-copy-number ColE1/pMB1/pBR322/pUC origin of replication
   4490..5350    -  CDS            AmpR: β-lactamase; bla; confers resistance to ampicillin, carbenicillin, and related antibiotics
   5351..5455    -  promoter       AmpR promoter: bla
   5564..5641    +  promoter       lacIq promoter: lacI (mutant); In the lacIq allele, a single base change in the promoter boosts expression of the lacI gene about 10-fold.
   5642..6724    +  CDS            lacI: lac repressor; lacI; The lac repressor binds to the lac operator to inhibit transcription in E. coli. This inhibition can be relieved by adding lactose or isopropyl-β-D-thiogalactopyranoside (IPTG).
   6737..6758    +  protein_bind   CAP binding site: CAP binding activates transcription in the presence of cAMP. E. coli catabolite activator protein
   6777..6794    +  promoter       tet promoter (fragment): E. coli promoter for tetracycline efflux protein gene
