[The description below was written by a language model from this plasmid's Addgene catalogue record and pLannotate feature annotations shown in this document.]
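Description:
pHH0103_PABPC1_PABP is a 6,966 nt bacterial expression plasmid built on the pHH0103 backbone for producing and purifying a domain of human PABPC1 (cytoplasmic poly(A)-binding protein 1) in E. coli. It is propagated through a ColE1/pBR322-type origin and selected with ampicillin via the β-lactamase gene and its native promoter. The catalogue lists it as low copy. The pBR322 bom region is present, while rop appears only as fragments interrupted by an f1 phage origin, which could allow single-stranded DNA production with helper phage.

Expression is driven by the hybrid tac promoter followed by a lac operator. The plasmid also carries lacI under the lacIq promoter, so transcription is repressed until induced with IPTG or lactose. The open reading frame encodes an N-terminal 6xHis tag, then Schistosoma japonicum glutathione S-transferase, then a short PABPC1 fragment of about 270 nt. The insert name suggests this fragment is the PABP domain, a peptide-recognition module. The insert was cloned between SfiI and NotI sites. The dual His/GST tags permit affinity purification on nickel or glutathione resins, and GST can also aid solubility or immobilisation.

A phage fd terminator lies immediately downstream of the insert. It is followed by fragments of M13 gene III, a tetracycline-resistance gene remnant and a partial tet promoter. These look like vestiges of a phagemid or pBR322-type ancestry rather than functional parts of the expression cassette, although the record does not explain their origin. The associated publication title indicates that the construct belongs to a large-scale survey of high-affinity ligands for peptide recognition modules, for which the purified domain would presumably serve as a binding target.
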