Addgene plasmid #109931: pHH0103_PABPC1_PABP
Purpose: Protein expression and purification of PABPC1_PABP
Depositing lab: Sachdev Sidhu. Depositing organization: University of Toronto. Publication: Large-scale survey and database of high affinity ligands for peptide recognition modules. Teyra J, Kelil A, Jain S, Helmy M, Jajodia R, Hooda Y, Gu J, D'Cruz AA, Nicholson SE, Min J, Sudol M, Kim PM, Bader GD, Sidhu SS. Mol Syst Biol. 2020 Dec;16(12):e9310. doi: 10.15252/msb.20199310. PubMed 33438817.
Backbone
  Vector backbone: pHH0103
  Vector type: Bacterial Expression
Growth in bacteria
  Bacterial resistance: Ampicillin, 100 μg/mL
  Growth temperature: 37°C
  Growth strain: DH5alpha
  Copy number: Low Copy
Gene/Insert
  Gene/Insert name: PABPC1_PABP
  Species: H. sapiens (human)
  Cloning method: Restriction Enzyme; 5′ cloning site Sfi1 (unknown if destroyed); 3′ cloning site Not1 (unknown if destroyed)
Terms and licenses: Academic/Nonprofit Terms; Industry Terms: Not Available to Industry
How to cite: pHH0103_PABPC1_PABP was a gift from Sachdev Sidhu (Addgene plasmid # 109931 ; http://n2t.net/addgene:109931 ; RRID:Addgene_109931)
